>Addgene plasmid #186807 | His-Tev-WWP2 | addgene full sequence | sequence record 372589 | Addgene NGS Result
GCGCCCCGACACCCGCCAACACCCGCTGACGCGCCCTGACGGGCTTGTCTGCTCCCGGCATCCGCTTACA
GACAAGCTGTGACCGTCTCCGGGAGCTGCATGTGTCAGAGGTTTTCACCGTCATCACCGAAACGCGCGAG
GCAGCTGCGGTAAAGCTCATCAGCGTGGTCGTGAAGCGATTCACAGATGTCTGCCTGTTCATCCGCGTCC
AGCTCGTTGAGTTTCTCCAGAAGCGTTAATGTCTGGCTTCTGATAAAGCGGGCCATGTTAAGGGCGGTTT
TTTCCTGTTTGGTCACTGATGCCTCCGTGTAAGGGGGATTTCTGTTCATGGGGGTAATGATACCGATGAA
ACGAGAGAGGATGCTCACGATACGGGTTACTGATGATGAACATGCCCGGTTACTGGAACGTTGTGAGGGT
AAACAACTGGCGGTATGGATGCGGCGGGACCAGAGAAAAATCACTCAGGGTCAATGCCAGCGCTTCGTTA
ATACAGATGTAGGTGTTCCACAGGGTAGCCAGCAGCATCCTGCGATGCAGATCCGGAACATAATGGTGCA
GGGCGCTGACTTCCGCGTTTCCAGACTTTACGAAACACGGAAACCGAAGACCATTCATGTTGTTGCTCAG
GTCGCAGACGTTTTGCAGCAGCAGTCGCTTCACGTTCGCTCGCGTATCGGTGATTCATTCTGCTAACCAG
TAAGGCAACCCCGCCAGCCTAGCCGGGTCCTCAACGACAGGAGCACGATCATGCGCACCCGTGGCCAGGA
CCCAACGCTGCCCGAGATGCGCCGCGTGCGGCTGCTGGAGATGGCGGACGCGATGGATATGTTCTGCCAA
GGGTTGGTTTGCGCATTCACAGTTCTCCGCAAGAATTGATTGGCTCCAATTCTTGGAGTGGTGAATCCGT
TAGCGAGGTGCCGCCGGCTTCCATTCAGGTCGAGGTGGCCCGGCTCCATGCACCGCGACGCAACGCGGGG
AGGCAGACAAGGTATAGGGCGGCGCCTACAATCCATGCCAACCCGTTCCATGTGCTCGCCGAGGCGGCAT
AAATCGCCGTGACGATCAGCGGTCCAATGATCGAAGTTAGGCTGGTAAGAGCCGCGAGCGATCCTTGAAG
CTGTCCCTGATGGTCGTCATCTACCTGCCTGGACAGCATGGCCTGCAACGCGGGCATCCCGATGCCGCCG
GAAGCGAGAAGAATCATAATGGGGAAGGCCATCCAGCCTCGCGTCGCGAACGCCAGCAAGACGTAGCCCA
GCGCGTCGGCCGCCATGCCGGCGATAATGGCCTGCTTCTCGCCGAAACGTTTGGTGGCGGGACCAGTGAC
GAAGGCTTGAGCGAGGGCGTGCAAGATTCCGAATACCGCAAGCGACAGGCCGATCATCGTCGCGCTCCAG
CGAAAGCGGTCCTCGCCGAAAATGACCCAGAGCGCTGCCGGCACCTGTCCTACGAGTTGCATGATAAAGA
AGACAGTCATAAGTGCGGCGACGATAGTCATGCCCCGCGCCCACCGGAAGGAGCTGACTGGGTTGAAGGC
TCTCAAGGGCATCGGTCGAGATCCCGGTGCCTAATGAGTGAGCTAACTTACATTAATTGCGTTGCGCTCA
CTGCCCGCTTTCCAGTCGGGAAACCTGTCGTGCCAGCTGCATTAATGAATCGGCCAACGCGCGGGGAGAG
GCGGTTTGCGTATTGGGCGCCAGGGTGGTTTTTCTTTTCACCAGTGAGACGGGCAACAGCTGATTGCCCT
TCACCGCCTGGCCCTGAGAGAGTTGCAGCAAGCGGTCCACGCTGGTTTGCCCCAGCAGGCGAAAATCCTG
TTTGATGGTGGTTAACGGCGGGATATAACATGAGCTGTCTTCGGTATCGTCGTATCCCACTACCGAGATA
TCCGCACCAACGCGCAGCCCGGACTCGGTAATGGCGCGCATTGCGCCCAGCGCCATCTGATCGTTGGCAA
CCAGCATCGCAGTGGGAACGATGCCCTCATTCAGCATTTGCATGGTTTGTTGAAAACCGGACATGGCACT
CCAGTCGCCTTCCCGTTCCGCTATCGGCTGAATTTGATTGCGAGTGAGATATTTATGCCAGCCAGCCAGA
CGCAGACGCGCCGAGACAGAACTTAATGGGCCCGCTAACAGCGCGATTTGCTGGTGACCCAATGCGACCA
GATGCTCCACGCCCAGTCGCGTACCGTCTTCATGGGAGAAAATAATACTGTTGATGGGTGTCTGGTCAGA
GACATCAAGAAATAACGCCGGAACATTAGTGCAGGCAGCTTCCACAGCAATGGCATCCTGGTCATCCAGC
GGATAGTTAATGATCAGCCCACTGACGCGTTGCGCGAGAAGATTGTGCACCGCCGCTTTACAGGCTTCGA
CGCCGCTTCGTTCTACCATCGACACCACCACGCTGGCACCCAGTTGATCGGCGCGAGATTTAATCGCCGC
GACAATTTGCGACGGCGCGTGCAGGGCCAGACTGGAGGTGGCAACGCCAATCAGCAACGACTGTTTGCCC
GCCAGTTGTTGTGCCACGCGGTTGGGAATGTAATTCAGCTCCGCCATCGCCGCTTCCACTTTTTCCCGCG
TTTTCGCAGAAACGTGGCTGGCCTGGTTCACCACGCGGGAAACGGTCTGATAAGAGACACCGGCATACTC
TGCGACATCGTATAACGTTACTGGTTTCACATTCACCACCCTGAATTGACTCTCTTCCGGGCGCTATCAT
GCCATACCGCGAAAGGTTTTGCGCCATTCGATGGTGTCCGGGATCTCGACGCTCTCCCTTATGCGACTCC
TGCATTAGGAAGCAGCCCAGTAGTAGGTTGAGGCCGTTGAGCACCGCCGCCGCAAGGAATGGTGCATGCA
AGGAGATGGCGCCCAACAGTCCCCCGGCCACGGGGCCTGCCACCATACCCACGCCGAAACAAGCGCTCAT
GAGCCCGAAGTGGCGAGCCCGATCTTCCCCATCGGTGATGTCGGCGATATAGGCGCCAGCAACCGCACCT
GTGGCGCCGGTGATGCCGGCCACGATGCGTCCGGCGTAGAGGATCGAGATCTCGATCCCGCGAAATTAAT
ACGACTCACTATAGGGGAATTGTGAGCGGATAACAATTCCCCTCTAGAAATAATTTTGTTTAACTTTAAG
AAGGAGATATACATATGCATCATCATCATCATCATGAAAACCTGTATTTTCAAGGCATGGCGAGCGCGAG
CAGCAGCCGCGCGGGCGTGGCGCTGCCGTTTGAAAAAAGTCAGCTAACCCTGAAGGTGGTGAGCGCGAAA
CCGAAAGTGCATAACCGTCAGCCGCGCATTAACAGCTATGTGGAAGTGGCGGTGGATGGCCTGCCGAGCG
AAACCAAAAAAACCGGCAAACGCATTGGCAGCAGCGAACTGCTGTGGAACGAAATTATTATTCTGAACGT
GACCGCGCAGAGCCATCTGGATCTGAAAGTGTGGAGCTGCCATACCCTGCGCAACGAACTGCTGGGCACC
GCGAGCGTGAACCTGAGCAACGTGCTGAAAAACAACGGCGGCAAAATGGAAAACATGCAGCTGACCCTGA
ATTTACAGACCGAAAACAAAGGCAGCGTGGTGAGCGGCGGCGAACTGACCATTTTTCTGGATGGCCCTAC
CGTGGATCTGGGCAATGTGCCGAACGGCTCAGCCTTAACCGATGGTAGTCAGCTGCCGAGCAGAGATAGC
TCTGGTACCGCGGTGGCGCCGGAAAACCGCCATCAGCCGCCGAGCACCAACTGCTTCGGCGGCCGGAGCA
GAACCCATAGGCATAGCGGCGCATCGGCGCGAACAACCCCTGCAACGGGGGAACAATCCCCGGGGGCGCG
GTCTCGCCATCGTCAGCCGGTGAAAAACAGCGGCCATAGCGGCCTGGCGAACGGCACCGTGAACGATGAA
CCGACCACCGCGACCGATCCGGAGGAACCTAGCGTAGTCGGCGTCACGAGCCCGCCGGCCGCGCCTTTAA
GCGTGACCCCAAACCCGAATACGACGAGCTTACCGGCTCCGGCGACACCGGCGGAGGGCGAAGAACCGAG
CACCTCTGGTACCCAACAGCTCCCTGCGGCGGCCCAAGCGCCCGACGCGCTGCCCGCGGGCTGGGAACAG
CGCGAACTGCCGAACGGCCGCGTGTATTACGTGGATCACAACACCAAAACCACCACCTGGGAACGTCCGC
TGCCGCCCGGTTGGGAAAAGAGAACCGATCCGCGCGGCCGCTTTTATTACGTGGACCACAATACACGAAC
TACAACCTGGCAGCGCCCGACCGCGGAATATGTGCGCAACTATGAACAGTGGCAGAGTCAGCGCAATCAG
CTGCAAGGCGCGATGCAGCATTTTAGTCAGCGCTTTCTGTATCAGAGCAGCAGCGCGAGCACCGATCATG
ATCCGCTGGGCCCTCTTCCCCCGGGCTGGGAGAAACGCCAAGATAATGGCCGTGTGTACTACGTGAATCA
CAACACCCGCACCACGCAGTGGGAAGATCCGCGCACCCAAGGCATGATTCAAGAACCGGCACTGCCTCCG
GGGTGGGAAATGAAATATACGAGCGAAGGCGTTCGCTATTTTGTAGACCATAACACGCGAACCACAACGT
TTAAAGATCCGCGCCCGGGCTTTGAAAGCGGCACCAAACAAGGCAGTCCGGGCGCGTACGATCGCAGCTT
TCGCTGGAAATATCATCAGTTTCGCTTTCTGTGCCATAGCAACGCGCTGCCGAGCCATGTGAAAATTAGC
GTGAGCCGTCAGACCCTGTTTGAAGATAGCTTTCAGCAGATTATGAACATGAAACCGTATGATCTGCGCC
GCCGCCTGTATATTATTATGCGCGGCGAAGAAGGCCTGGATTATGGCGGCATTGCGCGCGAATGGTTTTT
TCTGCTGAGCCATGAAGTGCTGAACCCGATGTATTGCCTGTTTGAATATGCGGGCAAAAACAACTATTGC
CTGCAGATTAACCCGGCGAGCAGCATTAACCCGGATCATCTGACCTATTTTCGCTTTATTGGCCGCTTTA
TTGCGATGGCGCTGTATCATGGCAAATTTATTGATACCGGCTTTACCCTGCCGTTTTATAAACGCATGCT
GAACAAACGCCCGACCCTGAAAGATCTGGAAAGCATTGATCCGGAATTTTATAACAGCATTGTGTGGATT
AAAGAAAACAACCTGGAAGAATGCGGCCTGGAACTGTATTTTATTCAAGATATGGAAATTCTGGGCAAAG
TGACCACCCATGAACTGAAAGAAGGCGGCGAAAGCATTCGCGTGACCGAAGAAAACAAAGAAGAATATAT
TATGCTGCTGACCGATTGGCGCTTTACCCGCGGCGTGGAAGAACAGACCAAAGCGTTTTTAGATGGCTTC
AACGAAGTGGCGCCGCTGGAATGGCTGCGCTATTTTGACGAAAAAGAACTGGAACTGATGCTGTGCGGCA
TGCAAGAAATTGATATGAGCGATTGGCAGAAAAGCACCATTTATCGCCATTATACCAAAAACAGCAAACA
GATTCAGTGGTTTTGGCAAGTGGTGAAAGAAATGGATAACGAAAAACGCATTCGCCTGCTGCAGTTTGTG
ACCGGCACCTGCCGCCTGCCGGTGGGCGGCTTTGCGGAACTGATTGGCAGCAACGGCCCGCAGAAATTTT
GCATTGATAAAGTGGGCAAAGAAACCTGGCTGCCGCGCAGCCATACCTGCTTTAACCGCCTGGATCTGCC
GCCGTATAAAAGCTATGAACAGCTGCGCGAAAAACTGCTGTATGCGATTGAAGAAACCGAAGGCTTTGGC
CAAGAATAAGGATCCGGCTGCTAACAAAGCCCGAAAGGAAGCTGAGTTGGCTGCTGCCACCGCTGAGCAA
TAACTAGCATAACCCCTTGGGGCCTCTAAACGGGTCTTGAGGGGTTTTTTGCTGAAAGGAGGAACTATAT
CCGGATATCCCGCAAGAGGCCCGGCAGTACCGGCATAACCAAGCCTATGCCTACAGCATCCAGGGTGACG
GTGCCGAGGATGACGATGAGCGCATTGTTAGATTTCATACACGGTGCCTGACTGCGTTAGCAATTTAACT
GTGATAAACTACCGCATTAAAGCTTATCGATGATAAGCTGTCAAACATGAGAATTCTTGAAGACGAAAGG
GCCTCGTGATACGCCTATTTTTATAGGTTAATGTCATGATAATAATGGTTTCTTAGACGTCAGGTGGCAC
TTTTCGGGGAAATGTGCGCGGAACCCCTATTTGTTTATTTTTCTAAATACATTCAAATATGTATCCGCTC
ATGAGACAATAACCCTGATAAATGCTTCAATAATATTGAAAAAGGAAGAGTATGAGTATTCAACATTTCC
GTGTCGCCCTTATTCCCTTTTTTGCGGCATTTTGCCTTCCTGTTTTTGCTCACCCAGAAACGCTGGTGAA
AGTAAAAGATGCTGAAGATCAGTTGGGTGCACGAGTGGGTTACATCGAACTGGATCTCAACAGCGGTAAG
ATCCTTGAGAGTTTTCGCCCCGAAGAACGTTTTCCAATGATGAGCACTTTTAAAGTTCTGCTATGTGGCG
CGGTATTATCCCGTGTTGACGCCGGGCAAGAGCAACTCGGTCGCCGCATACACTATTCTCAGAATGACTT
GGTTGAGTACTCACCAGTCACAGAAAAGCATCTTACGGATGGCATGACAGTAAGAGAATTATGCAGTGCT
GCCATAACCATGAGTGATAACACTGCGGCCAACTTACTTCTGACAACGATCGGAGGACCGAAGGAGCTAA
CCGCTTTTTTGCACAACATGGGGGATCATGTAACTCGCCTTGATCGTTGGGAACCGGAGCTGAATGAAGC
CATACCAAACGACGAGCGTGACACCACGATGCCTGCAGCAATGGCAACAACGTTGCGCAAACTATTAACT
GGCGAACTACTTACTCTAGCTTCCCGGCAACAATTAATAGACTGGATGGAGGCGGATAAAGTTGCAGGAC
CACTTCTGCGCTCGGCCCTTCCGGCTGGCTGGTTTATTGCTGATAAATCTGGAGCCGGTGAGCGTGGGTC
TCGCGGTATCATTGCAGCACTGGGGCCAGATGGTAAGCCCTCCCGTATCGTAGTTATCTACACGACGGGG
AGTCAGGCAACTATGGATGAACGAAATAGACAGATCGCTGAGATAGGTGCCTCACTGATTAAGCATTGGT
AACTGTCAGACCAAGTTTACTCATATATACTTTAGATTGATTTAAAACTTCATTTTTAATTTAAAAGGAT
CTAGGTGAAGATCCTTTTTGATAATCTCATGACCAAAATCCCTTAACGTGAGTTTTCGTTCCACTGAGCG
TCAGACCCCGTAGAAAAGATCAAAGGATCTTCTTGAGATCCTTTTTTTCTGCGCGTAATCTGCTGCTTGC
AAACAAAAAAACCACCGCTACCAGCGGTGGTTTGTTTGCCGGATCAAGAGCTACCAACTCTTTTTCCGAA
GGTAACTGGCTTCAGCAGAGCGCAGATACCAAATACTGTCCTTCTAGTGTAGCCGTAGTTAGGCCACCAC
TTCAAGAACTCTGTAGCACCGCCTACATACCTCGCTCTGCTAATCCTGTTACCAGTGGCTGCTGCCAGTG
GCGATAAGTCGTGTCTTACCGGGTTGGACTCAAGACGATAGTTACCGGATAAGGCGCAGCGGTCGGGCTG
AACGGGGGGTTCGTGCACACAGCCCAGCTTGGAGCGAACGACCTACACCGAACTGAGATACCTACAGCGT
GAGCTATGAGAAAGCGCCACGCTTCCCGAAGGGAGAAAGGCGGACAGGTATCCGGTAAGCGGCAGGGTCG
GAACAGGAGAGCGCACGAGGGAGCTTCCAGGGGGAAACGCCTGGTATCTTTATAGTCCTGTCGGGTTTCG
CCACCTCTGACTTGAGCGTCGATTTTTGTGATGCTCGTCAGGGGGGCGGAGCCTATGGAAAAACGCCAGC
AACGCGGCCTTTTTACGGTTCCTGGCCTTTTGCTGGCCTTTTGCTCACATGTTCTTTCCTGCGTTATCCC
CTGATTCTGTGGATAACCGTATTACCGCCTTTGAGTGAGCTGATACCGCTCGCCGCAGCCGAACGACCGA
GCGCAGCGAGTCAGTGAGCGAGGAAGCGGAAGAGCGCCTGATGCGGTATTTTCTCCTTACGCATCTGTGC
GGTATTTCACACCGCAATGGTGCACTCTCAGTACAATCTGCTCTGATGCCGCATAGTTAAGCCAGTATAC
ACTCCGCTATCGCTACGTGACTGGGTCATGGCT
Features (pLannotate 1.2.2; 21 found; start..end, strand, type, name):
    105..296     -  CDS            rop: Rop protein, which maintains plasmids at low copy number; rop
    313..693     +  CDS            YPB1_ECOLX: Protein predicted: Swiss-Prot protein existence level 4. From Escherichia coli.
    935..1559    -  CDS            TcR (fragment): tetracycline efflux protein; tet; confers resistance to tetracycline
   1574..1595    -  protein_bind   CAP binding site: CAP binding activates transcription in the presence of cAMP. E. coli catabolite activator protein
   1608..2690    -  CDS            lacI: lac repressor; lacI; The lac repressor binds to the lac operator to inhibit transcription in E. coli. This inhibition can be relieved by adding lactose or isopropyl-β-D-thiogalactopyranoside (IPTG).
   2691..2768    -  promoter       lacI promoter: lacI
   2776..3055    -  CDS            TcR (fragment): tetracycline efflux protein; tet; confers resistance to tetracycline
   3077..3095    +  promoter       T7 promoter: promoter for bacteriophage T7 RNA polymerase
   3096..3120    +  protein_bind   lac operator: The lac repressor binds to the lac operator to inhibit transcription in E. coli. This inhibition can be relieved by adding lactose or isopropyl-β-D-thiogalactopyranoside (IPTG). lac repressor encoded by lacI
   3135..3157    +  RBS            RBS: efficient ribosome binding site from bacteriophage T7 gene 10 (Olins and Rangwala, 1989)
   3166..3185    +  CDS            capTEV™ (fragment): composite tag for in vivo biotinylation, TEV protease cleavage, and 6xHis tagging
   3186..3202    +  CDS            TEV site (fragment): tobacco etch virus (TEV) protease recognition and cleavage site
   3207..5816    +  CDS            WWP2: WWP2_HUMAN - Experimental evidence at protein level: Swiss-Prot protein existence level 1. E3 ubiquitin-protein ligase which accepts ubiquitin from an E2 ubiquitin-conjugating enzyme in the form of a thioester and then directly transfers the ubiquitin to targeted substrates. Polyubiquitinates POU5F1 by 'Lys-63'-linked conjugation and promotes it to proteasomal degradation; in embryonic stem cells (ESCs) the ubiquitination is proposed to regulate POU5F1 protein level. Ubiquitinates EGR2 and promotes it to proteasomal degradation; in T- cells the ubiquitination inhibits activation-induced cell d
   5827..5876    +  CDS            SET1 (fragment): solubility-enhancement tag derived from T7 phage gene 10B
   5884..5931    +  terminator     T7 terminator: transcription terminator for bacteriophage T7 RNA polymerase
   5954..6058    -  CDS            TcR (fragment): tetracycline efflux protein; tet; confers resistance to tetracycline
   6106..6134    -  promoter       tet promoter: E. coli promoter for tetracycline efflux protein gene
   6247..6351    +  promoter       AmpR promoter: bla
   6352..7212    +  CDS            AmpR: β-lactamase; bla; confers resistance to ampicillin, carbenicillin, and related antibiotics
   7383..7971    +  rep_origin     ori: high-copy-number ColE1/pMB1/pBR322/pUC origin of replication
   8157..3       -  misc_feature   bom (across the origin): basis of mobility region from pBR322
