[The description below was written by a language model from this plasmid's Addgene catalogue record and pLannotate feature annotations shown in this document.]
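Description:
His-Tev-WWP2 is a bacterial expression plasmid built on the pET-11a backbone (about 8.3 kb in total) for producing recombinant human WWP2, a WW domain-containing E3 ubiquitin ligase also known as AIP2. It replicates in E. coli from a pBR322/ColE1-type origin. The rop gene and the bom mobility region are retained, consistent with the catalogue's low-copy designation. Selection is by ampicillin through the β-lactamase gene (AmpR) and its own promoter. Several short tetracycline-resistance fragments and a tet promoter appear in the annotation. These are non-functional pBR322 remnants typical of pET vectors, not a second marker.

The codon-optimized WWP2 coding sequence was cloned between NdeI and BamHI, downstream of a T7 promoter fused to a lac operator and the strong T7 gene 10 ribosome binding site, and is followed by the T7 terminator. A plasmid-borne lacI gene supplies lac repressor, so transcription stays low until IPTG is added in a host that expresses T7 RNA polymerase. At the N terminus the protein carries a His6 tag followed by a TEV protease recognition site. This allows metal-affinity purification and then removal of the tag. The small "capTEV" and "SET1" fragment calls most likely reflect the His/TEV leader and residual vector sequence downstream of the insert rather than additional functional tags.

WWP2 accepts ubiquitin from an E2 enzyme as a thioester and transfers it directly to substrates. The associated publication concerns an avidity-based method for the efficient generation of monoubiquitinated recombinant proteins, so the plasmid presumably supplies purified ligase for such in vitro ubiquitination reactions.
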