Addgene plasmid #186807: His-Tev-WWP2
Purpose: Codon-optimized bacterial expression plasmid. Expresses ubiquitin ligating enzyme His-Tev-WWP2.
Depositing lab: Lalit Deshmukh. Depositing organization: University of California, San Diego (UCSD). Publication: Avidity-Based Method for the Efficient Generation of Monoubiquitinated Recombinant Proteins. Nelson SL, Li Y, Chen Y, Deshmukh L. J Am Chem Soc. 2023 Apr 3. doi: 10.1021/jacs.3c01943. PubMed 37010382.
Backbone
  Vector backbone: pET-11a
  Backbone size w/o insert (bp): 5631
  Total vector size (bp): 8296
  Vector type: Bacterial Expression
Growth in bacteria
  Bacterial resistance: Ampicillin, 100 μg/mL
  Growth temperature: 37°C
  Growth strain: DH5alpha
  Copy number: Low Copy
Gene/Insert
  Gene/Insert name: His-Tev-WWP2 (alt names: WW domain containing E3 ubiquitin protein ligase 2; AIP2)
  Species: H. sapiens (human)
  Insert size (bp): 2663
  Entrez Gene: WWP2 (a.k.a. AIP2, WWp2-like)
  Tag / fusion protein: His6-Tev (N terminal on insert)
  Cloning method: Restriction Enzyme; 5′ cloning site NdeI (unknown if destroyed); 3′ cloning site BamHI (unknown if destroyed)
  Sequencing primers: 5′ T7; 3′ T7 Terminator
Terms and licenses: Academic/Nonprofit Terms; Industry Terms: Not Available to Industry
Depositor comments: WWP2 UniProt ID: O00308
How to cite: His-Tev-WWP2 was a gift from Lalit Deshmukh (Addgene plasmid # 186807 ; http://n2t.net/addgene:186807 ; RRID:Addgene_186807)
